>Addgene plasmid #130589 | pTK_Sox10_enh_99a_Citrine | addgene full sequence | sequence record 258496 | Addgene NGS Result
AATCGATAGTACTAACATACGCTCTCCATCAAAACAAAACGAAACAAAACAAACTAGCAAAATAGGCTGT
CCCCAGTGCAAGTGCAGGTGCCAGAACATTTCTCTATCGATAGGTACCGAGCTCGAGTTGCCAGGATGGC
ATGCAGTGGGTTTGCGGTAGGTATGAAGGAGAAGGATGCCGAGCAGCCTTTGGGGCTGATGATAAAGAGC
TGAAGGCTTTCAGACATCCGTGGTGGAGGTAGATGAGCATGTGGGAAGCTTTGTACCATTCAATACCTCT
TTGATGCTCCCTCTGCATCTTTCTTTTTGCAGTGAGCCCTTCCCGTGCCTCACATCTTCATTGCAGCTGC
AGGCTGGGGCAGAATACTGCATAGCAGGCCGTCTCCTCTGCCGTTTCAGTGAGTGACTGCACAAAGGAAA
TGGATAAAAGGAGTGGAGGGTCAGAGTTTAATTACCCTATTGTGTGCAGAGATGAGTGATGGACAGAGAC
TGTCAGTGGGTCACCGATTAGCTGCCATGAAGCAGACAGAGGAGGGGAAAATCGTGATGAGCCCCCAGGA
CAGAGCAATGTTGGGGACAGCCAAGTGATAGTGAGACATGGAGTAGGCAGCTCAGAATAGGAGACCCTTT
TTCATTCAGTTGCTCCCCCCAATCCTTCCGCTTTGTTCCTGCCTCCATAAGGAGCCCCATGGGCTCCGAA
CTCTCTGCTGGGCCCTGAGTGCTTCACTGGCCAGGGTGTGAGAGCTGCTTGGGTGGTAGGACCTCTGGGG
GGATGTAGAATAAGGTGAGTCATTGCCCCCGACTGCACTGAGCTCTCATGTCCTGGTGGGGCGGAGGCAA
GGAAAGAGGGAAGGAAGGCAGGATGTTGGCTAGCCCGGGCTCGAGATCTGCGATCTAAGTAAGCTTGCTG
CTTCATCCCCGTGGCCCGTTGCTCGCGTTTGCTGGCGGTGTCCCCGGAAGAAATATATTTGCATGTCTTT
AGTTCTATGATGACACAAACCCCGCCCAGCGTCTTGTCATTGGCGAATTCGAACACGCAGATGCAGTCGG
GGCGGCGCGGTCCCAGGTCCACTTCGCATATTAAGGTGACGCGTGTGGCCTCGAACACCGAGCGACCCTG
CAGCGACCCGCTTAACAGCGTCAACAGCGTGCCGCAGATCCCAAGCTTGCGGCCGCTTAAGCTGCAGAAG
TTGGTCGTGAGGCACTGGGCAGGTAAGTATCAAGGTTACAAGACAGGTTTAAGGAGACCAATAGAAACTG
GGCTTGTCGAGACAGAGAAGACTCTTGCGTTTCTGATAGGCACCTATTGGTCTTACTGACATCCACTTTG
CCTTTCTCTCCACAGGTGTCCACTCCCAGGTTCAATACAGCTCTTAAGCGGCCGCAAGCTAGCTTGCCGC
CACCATGGTGAGCAAGGGCGAGGAGCTGTTCACCGGGGTGGTGCCCATCCTGGTCGAGCTGGACGGCGAC
GTAAACGGCCACAAGTTCAGCGTGTCCGGCGAGGGCGAGGGCGATGCCACCTACGGCAAGCTGACCCTGA
AGTTCATCTGCACCACCGGCAAGCTGCCCGTGCCCTGGCCCACCCTCGTGACCACCTTCGGCTACGGCCT
GATGTGCTTCGCCCGCTACCCCGACCACATGAAGCAGCACGACTTCTTCAAGTCCGCCATGCCCGAAGGC
TACGTCCAGGAGCGCACCATCTTCTTCAAGGACGACGGCAACTACAAGACCCGCGCCGAGGTGAAGTTCG
AGGGCGACACCCTGGTGAACCGCATCGAGCTGAAGGGCATCGACTTCAAGGAGGACGGCAACATCCTGGG
GCACAAGCTGGAGTACAACTACAACAGCCACAACGTCTATATCATGGCCGACAAGCAGAAGAACGGCATC
AAGGTGAACTTCAAGATCCGCCACAACATCGAGGACGGCAGCGTGCAGCTCGCCGACCACTACCAGCAGA
ACACCCCCATCGGCGACGGCCCCGTGCTGCTGCCCGACAACCACTACCTGAGCTACCAGTCCGCCCTGAG
CAAAGACCCCAACGAGAAGCGCGATCACATGGTCCTGCTGGAGTTCGTGACCGCCGCCGGGATCACTCTC
GGCATGGACGAGCTGTACAAGTGAGCCTCTAGACTCCCTCAGCGGCGCGCCTGGTGTTCCTCGAGATCGG
AGTCCTAAATCGACTGCCTTAGCGGTAGGACAGTAGATCAGTCAGCGACGTGACGAACCCTCGCAGGATC
AAGATCCCACGTGTCTAGAGTCGGGGCGGCCGGCCGCTTCGAGCAGACATGATAAGATACATTGATGAGT
TTGGACAAACCACAACTAGAATGCAGTGAAAAAAATGCTTTATTTGTGAAATTTGTGATGCTATTGCTTT
ATTTGTAACCATTATAAGCTGCAATAAACAAGTTAACAACAACAATTGCATTCATTTTATGTTTCAGGTT
CAGGGGGAGGTGTGGGAGGTTTTTTAAAGCAAGTAAAACCTCTACAAATGTGGTAAAATCGATAAGGATC
CGTCGACCGATGCCCTTGAGAGCCTTCAACCCAGTCAGCTCCTTCCGGTGGGCGCGGGGCATGACTATCG
TCGCCGCACTTATGACTGTCTTCTTTATCATGCAACTCGTAGGACAGGTGCCGGCAGCGCTCTTCCGCTT
CCTCGCTCACTGACTCGCTGCGCTCGGTCGTTCGGCTGCGGCGAGCGGTATCAGCTCACTCAAAGGCGGT
AATACGGTTATCCACAGAATCAGGGGATAACGCAGGAAAGAACATGTGAGCAAAAGGCCAGCAAAAGGCC
AGGAACCGTAAAAAGGCCGCGTTGCTGGCGTTTTTCCATAGGCTCCGCCCCCCTGACGAGCATCACAAAA
ATCGACGCTCAAGTCAGAGGTGGCGAAACCCGACAGGACTATAAAGATACCAGGCGTTTCCCCCTGGAAG
CTCCCTCGTGCGCTCTCCTGTTCCGACCCTGCCGCTTACCGGATACCTGTCCGCCTTTCTCCCTTCGGGA
AGCGTGGCGCTTTCTCATAGCTCACGCTGTAGGTATCTCAGTTCGGTGTAGGTCGTTCGCTCCAAGCTGG
GCTGTGTGCACGAACCCCCCGTTCAGCCCGACCGCTGCGCCTTATCCGGTAACTATCGTCTTGAGTCCAA
CCCGGTAAGACACGACTTATCGCCACTGGCAGCAGCCACTGGTAACAGGATTAGCAGAGCGAGGTATGTA
GGCGGTGCTACAGAGTTCTTGAAGTGGTGGCCTAACTACGGCTACACTAGAAGAACAGTATTTGGTATCT
GCGCTCTGCTGAAGCCAGTTACCTTCGGAAAAAGAGTTGGTAGCTCTTGATCCGGCAAACAAACCACCGC
TGGTAGCGGTGGTTTTTTTGTTTGCAAGCAGCAGATTACGCGCAGAAAAAAAGGATCTCAAGAAGATCCT
TTGATCTTTTCTACGGGGTCTGACGCTCAGTGGAACGAAAACTCACGTTAAGGGATTTTGGTCATGAGAT
TATCAAAAAGGATCTTCACCTAGATCCTTTTAAATTAAAAATGAAGTTTTAAATCAATCTAAAGTATATA
TGAGTAAACTTGGTCTGACAGTTACCAATGCTTAATCAGTGAGGCACCTATCTCAGCGATCTGTCTATTT
CGTTCATCCATAGTTGCCTGACTCCCCGTCGTGTAGATAACTACGATACGGGAGGGCTTACCATCTGGCC
CCAGTGCTGCAATGATACCGCGAGACCCACGCTCACCGGCTCCAGATTTATCAGCAATAAACCAGCCAGC
CGGAAGGGCCGAGCGCAGAAGTGGTCCTGCAACTTTATCCGCCTCCATCCAGTCTATTAATTGTTGCCGG
GAAGCTAGAGTAAGTAGTTCGCCAGTTAATAGTTTGCGCAACGTTGTTGCCATTGCTACAGGCATCGTGG
TGTCACGCTCGTCGTTTGGTATGGCTTCATTCAGCTCCGGTTCCCAACGATCAAGGCGAGTTACATGATC
CCCCATGTTGTGCAAAAAAGCGGTTAGCTCCTTCGGTCCTCCGATCGTTGTCAGAAGTAAGTTGGCCGCA
GTGTTATCACTCATGGTTATGGCAGCACTGCATAATTCTCTTACTGTCATGCCATCCGTAAGATGCTTTT
CTGTGACTGGTGAGTACTCAACCAAGTCATTCTGAGAATAGTGTATGCGGCGACCGAGTTGCTCTTGCCC
GGCGTCAATACGGGATAATACCGCGCCACATAGCAGAACTTTAAAAGTGCTCATCATTGGAAAACGTTCT
TCGGGGCGAAAACTCTCAAGGATCTTACCGCTGTTGAGATCCAGTTCGATGTAACCCACTCGTGCACCCA
ACTGATCTTCAGCATCTTTTACTTTCACCAGCGTTTCTGGGTGAGCAAAAACAGGAAGGCAAAATGCCGC
AAAAAAGGGAATAAGGGCGACACGGAAATGTTGAATACTCATACTCTTCCTTTTTCAATATTATTGAAGC
ATTTATCAGGGTTATTGTCTCATGAGCGGATACATATTTGAATGTATTTAGAAAAATAAACAAATAGGGG
TTCCGCGCACATTTCCCCGAAAAGTGCCACCTG
[124 nt withheld, positions 4584-4707]
C
[91 nt withheld, positions 4709-4799]
A
[49 nt withheld, positions 4801-4849]
CCTTTGACGTTGGAGTCCACGTTCTTT
[37 nt withheld, positions 4877-4913]
ACCCTATCTCGGTCTATTCTTTTGATTTATAAGGGATTTTGCCGATTTCGGCCTATTGGTTAAAAAATGA
GCTGATTTAACAAAAATTTAACGCGAATTTTAACAAAATATTAACGCTTACAATTTGCCATTCGCCATTC
AGGCTGCGCAACTGTTGGGAAGGGCGATCGGTGCGGGCCTCTTCGCTATTACGCCAGCCCAAGCTACCAT
GATAAGTAAGTAATATTAAGGTACGGGAGGTACTTGGAGCGGCCGCAATAAAATATCTTTATTTTCATTA
CATCTGTGTGTTGGTTTTTTGTGTG
Features (pLannotate 1.2.2; 13 found; start..end, strand, type, name):
     14..105     +  misc_feature   pause site: RNA polymerase II transcriptional pause signal from the human α2 globin gene
    990..1135    +  promoter       HSV TK promoter: herpes simplex virus thymidine kinase promoter
   1213..1345    +  intron         chimeric intron: chimera between introns from human β-globin and immunoglobulin heavy chain genes
   1405..2121    +  CDS            Citrine: Citrine is a basic (constitutively fluorescent) yellow fluorescent protein published in 2001, derived from Aequorea victoria. It has moderate acid sensitivity.
   2293..2414    -  polyA_signal   SV40 poly(A) signal: SV40 polyadenylation signal
   2437..2505    -  CDS            large T antigen (fragment): large T antigen from SV40 (simian virus 40)
   2521..2653    +  CDS            TcR (fragment): tetracycline efflux protein; tet; confers resistance to tetracycline
   2833..3421    -  rep_origin     ori: high-copy-number ColE1/pMB1/pBR322/pUC origin of replication
   3592..4452    -  CDS            AmpR: β-lactamase; bla; confers resistance to ampicillin, carbenicillin, and related antibiotics
   4453..4557    -  promoter       AmpR promoter: bla
   4584..5012    +  rep_origin     f1 ori (sequence partly withheld): f1 bacteriophage origin of replication; arrow indicates direction of (+) strand synthesis
   5044..5111    -  CDS            lacZα (fragment): LacZα fragment of β-galactosidase; lacZ fragment
   5170..5218    +  polyA_signal   poly(A) signal: synthetic polyadenylation signal
