[The description below was written by a language model from this plasmid's Addgene catalogue record and pLannotate feature annotations shown in this document.]
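Description:
pTK_Sox10_enh_99a_Citrine is an enhancer reporter plasmid built on the pTK_BsmBI_Citrine backbone, designed to test whether a candidate cis-regulatory element can drive tissue-specific transcription. The insert, Sox10_enh_99a, is a roughly 700 bp fragment of chicken (G. gallus) genomic sequence, named as a putative enhancer of the neural crest gene Sox10. It is not annotated in the feature table, but the unannotated stretch between the upstream pause site and the herpes simplex virus thymidine kinase (TK) minimal promoter is where it presumably lies. The exact cloning sites are not recorded. On its own the minimal TK promoter gives little expression, so a Citrine signal depends on activating input from the adjacent enhancer.

Downstream of the TK promoter sit a chimeric β-globin/immunoglobulin intron, which typically improves transcript processing and expression, the coding sequence for the yellow fluorescent protein Citrine, and an SV40 polyadenylation signal. A synthetic poly(A) signal and an RNA polymerase II transcriptional pause site from the human α2 globin gene lie upstream of the enhancer position. They insulate the reporter from read-through transcription originating in the backbone and so lower background. The plasmid is propagated in E. coli under ampicillin selection (AmpR with its bla promoter) using a ColE1/pUC-type origin. The catalogue lists it as low copy, although this type of origin is annotated as high copy. An f1 origin and short, non-functional remnants of lacZα, the tetracycline resistance gene and SV40 large T antigen are backbone leftovers. The construct comes from a study reconstructing the neural crest gene regulatory network in vivo, consistent with its use to assay enhancer activity in embryos. The record does not specify a delivery method.
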