Addgene plasmid #130589: pTK_Sox10_enh_99a_Citrine
Purpose: enhancer reporter
Depositing lab: Tatjana Sauka-Spengler. Depositing organization: University of Oxford. Publication: Reconstruction of the Global Neural Crest Gene Regulatory Network In Vivo. Williams RM, Candido-Ferreira I, Repapi E, Gavriouchkina D, Senanayake U, Ling ITC, Telenius J, Taylor S, Hughes J, Sauka-Spengler T. Dev Cell. 2019 Oct 21;51(2):255-276.e7. doi: 10.1016/j.devcel.2019.10.003. PubMed 31639368.
Backbone
  Vector backbone: pTK_BsmBI_Citrine
  Backbone size w/o insert (bp): 4670
  Vector type: enhancer reporter
Growth in bacteria
  Bacterial resistance: Ampicillin, 100 μg/mL
  Growth temperature: 37°C
  Growth strain: DH5alpha
  Copy number: Low Copy
Gene/Insert
  Gene/Insert name: Sox10_enh_99a
  Species: G. gallus (chicken)
  Insert size (bp): 700
  Promoter: thymidine kinase minimal promoter
  Cloning method: Restriction Enzyme; 5′ cloning site Unknown (unknown if destroyed)
  Sequencing primers: 5′ pTK forward CTAGCAAAATAGGCTGTCCC; 3′ pTK reverse ATATTTCTTCCGGGGACACC
Terms and licenses: Academic/Nonprofit Terms; Industry Terms: Not Available to Industry
How to cite: pTK_Sox10_enh_99a_Citrine was a gift from Tatjana Sauka-Spengler (Addgene plasmid # 130589 ; http://n2t.net/addgene:130589 ; RRID:Addgene_130589)
